>Addgene plasmid #60574 | pIntegrase_2 | depositor full sequence | sequence record 97245 | pIntegrase_2 sequence 6089 bps
GATTA
[49 nt withheld, positions 6-54]
CCTTTGACGTTGGAGTCCACGTTCTTT
[37 nt withheld, positions 82-118]
ACCCTATCTCGGTCTATTCTTTTGATTTATAAGGGATTTTGCCGATTTCGGCCTATTGGTTAAAAAATGA
GCTGATTTAACAAAAATTTAACGCGAATTTTAACAAAATTTCACTGACACCCTCATCAGTGCCAACATAG
TAAGCCAGTATACACTCCGCTAGCGCTGAGGTCTGCCTCGTGAAGAAGGTGTTGCTGACTCATACCAGGC
CTGAATCGCCCCATCATCCAGCCAGAAAGTGAGGGAGCCACGGTTGATGAGAGCTTTGTTGTAGGTGGAC
CAGTTGGTGATTTTGAACTTTTGCTTTGCCACGGAACGGTCTGCGTTGTCGGGAAGATGCGTGATCTGAT
CCTTCAACTCAGCAAAAGTTCGATTTATTCAACAAAGCCACGTTGTGTCTCAAAATCTCTGATGTTACAT
TGCACAAGATAAAAATATATCATCATGAACAATAAAACTGTCTGCTTACATAAACAGTAATACAAGGGGT
GTTATGAGCCATATTCAACGGGAAACGTCTTGCTCGAGGCCGCGATTAAATTCCAACATGGATGCTGATT
TATATGGGTATAAATGGGCTCGCGATAATGTCGGGCAATCAGGTGCGACAATCTATCGATTGTATGGGAA
GCCCGATGCGCCAGAGTTGTTTCTGAAACATGGCAAAGGTAGCGTTGCCAATGATGTTACAGATGAGATG
GTCAGACTAAACTGGCTGACGGAATTTATGCCTCTTCCGACCATCAAGCATTTTATCCGTACTCCTGATG
ATGCATGGTTACTCACCACTGCGATCCCCGGGAAAACAGCATTCCAGGTATTAGAAGAATATCCTGATTC
AGGTGAAAATATTGTTGATGCGCTGGCAGTGTTCCTGCGCCGGTTGCATTCGATTCCTGTTTGTAATTGT
CCTTTTAACAGCGATCGCGTATTTCGTCTCGCTCAGGCGCAATCACGAATGAATAACGGTTTGGTTGATG
CGAGTGATTTTGATGACGAGCGTAATGGCTGGCCTGTTGAACAAGTCTGGAAAGAAATGCATAAGCTTTT
GCCATTCTCACCGGATTCAGTCGTCACTCATGGTGATTTCTCACTTGATAACCTTATTTTTGACGAGGGG
AAATTAATAGGTTGTATTGATGTTGGACGAGTCGGAATCGCAGACCGATACCAGGATCTTGCCATCCTAT
GGAACTGCCTCGGTGAGTTTTCTCCTTCATTACAGAAACGGCTTTTTCAAAAATATGGTATTGATAATCC
TGATATGAATAAATTGCAGTTTCATTTGATGCTCGATGAGTTTTTCTAATCAGAATTGGTTAATTGGTTG
TAACACTGGCAGAGCATTACGCTGACTTGACGGGACTCGAGATTACCGCCTTTGAGTGAGCTGATACCGC
TCGCCGCAGCCGAACGACCGAGCGCAGCGAGTCAGTGAGCGAGGAAGCCTGCATAACGCGAAGTAATCTT
TTCGGTTTTAAAGAAAAAGGGCAGGGTGGTGACACCTTGCCCGTTTTTTTGCCGGACTGCAGCAATGGCA
ACAACGTTGCGCAAACTATTAACTGGCGAACTACTTACTCTAGCTTCCCGGCAACAATTAATAGACTGGA
TGGAGGCGGATAAAGTTGCAGGACCACTTCTGCGCTCGGCCCTTCCGGCTGGCTGGTTTATTGCTGATAA
ATCTGGAGCCGGTGAGCGTGGGTCTCGCGGTATCATTGCAGCACTGGGGCCAGATGGTAAGCCCTCCCGT
ATCGTAGTTATCTACACGACGGGGAGTCAGGCAACTATGGATGAACGAAATAGACAGATCGCTGAGATAG
GTGCCTCACTGATTAAGCATTGGTAACTGTCAGACCAAGTTTACTCATATATACTTTAGATTGATTTAAA
ACTTCATTTTTAATTTAAAAGGATCTAGGTGAAGATCCTTTTTGATAATCTCATGACCAAAATCCCTTAA
CGTGAGTTTTCGTTCCACTGAGCGTCAGACCCCGTAGAAAAGATCAAAGGATCTTCTTGAGATCCTTTTT
TTCTGCGCGTAATCTGCTGCTTGCAAACAAAAAAACCACCGCTACCAGCGGTGGTTTGTTTGCCGGATCA
AGAGCTACCAACTCTTTTTCCGAAGGTAACTGGCTTCAGCAGAGCGCAGATACCAAATACTGTCCTTCTA
GTGTAGCCGTAGTTAGGCCACCACTTCAAGAACTCTGTAGCACCGCCTACATACCTCGCTCTGCTAATCC
TGTTACCAGTGGCTGCTGCCAGTGGCGATAAGTCGTGTCTTACCGGGTTGGACTCAAGACGATAGTTACC
GGATAAGGCGCAGCGGTCGGGCTGAACGGGGGGTTCGTGCACACAGCCCAGCTTGGAGCGAACGACCTAC
ACCGAACTGAGATACCTACAGCGTGAGCTATGAGAAAGCGCCACGCTTCCCGAAGGGAGAAAGGCGGACA
GGTATCCGGTAAGCGGCAGGGTCGGAACAGGAGAGCGCACGAGGGAGCTTCCAGGGGGAAACGCCTGGTA
TCTTTATAGTCCTGTCGGGTTTCGCCACCTCTGACTTGAGCGTCGATTTTTGTGATGCTCGTCAGGGGGG
CGGAGCCTATGGAAAAACGCCAGCAACGCGGCCTTTTTACGGTTCCTGGCCTTTTGCTGGCCTTTTGCTC
ACATGTTCTTTCCTGCGTTATCCCCTGATTCTGTGGATAACCGTATTACCGCCTTTGAGTGAGCTGATAC
CGCTCGCCGCAGCCGAACGACCGAGCGCAGCGAGGTCGGCGATATAGGCGCCAGCAACCGCACCTGTGGC
GCCGGTGATGCCGGCCACGATGCGTCCGGCGTAGAGGATCTGCTCATGTTTGACAGCTTATCATCGATGC
ATAATGTGCCTGTCAAATGGACGAAGCAGGGATTCTGCAAACCCTATGCTACTCCCTCGAGCCGTCAATT
GTCTGATTCGTTACCAATTATACTAGCTCCGGCAAAAAAACGGGCAAGGTGTCACCACCCTGCCCTTTTT
CTTTAAAACCGAAAAGATTACTTCGCGTTTGCCACCTGACGTCTAAGAAAAGGAATATTCAGCAATTTGC
CCGTGCCGAAGAAAGGCCCACCCGTGAAGGTGAGCCAGTGAGTTGATTGCTACGTAATTAGTTAGTTAGC
CCTTAGTGACTCTTATGACAACTTGACGGCTACATCATTCACTTTTTCTTCACAACCGGCACGGAACTCG
CTCGGGCTGGCCCCGGTGCATTTTTTAAATACCCGCGAGAAATAGAGTTGATCGTCAAAACCAACATTGC
GACCGACGGTGGCGATAGGCATCCGGGTGGTGCTCAAAAGCAGCTTCGCCTGGCTGATACGTTGGTCCTC
GCGCCAGCTTAAGACGCTAATCCCTAACTGCTGGCGGAAAAGATGTGACAGACGCGACGGCGACAAGCAA
ACATGCTGTGCGACGCTGGCGATATCAAAATTGCTGTCTGCCAGGTGATCGCTGATGTACTGACAAGCCT
CGCGTACCCGATTATCCATCGGTGGATGGAGCGACTCGTTAATCGCTTCCATGCGCCGCAGTAACAATTG
CTCAAGCAGATTTATCGCCAGCAGCTCCGAATAGCGCCCTTCCCCTTGCCCGGCGTTAATGATTTGCCCA
AACAGGTCGCTGAAATGCGGCTGGTGCGCTTCATCCGGGCGAAAGAACCCCGTATTGGCAAATATTGACG
GCCAGTTAAGCCATTCATGCCAGTAGGCGCGCGGACGAAAGTAAACCCACTGGTGATACCATTCGCGAGC
CTCCGGATGACGACCGTAGTGATGAATCTCTCCTGGCGGGAACAGCAAAATATCACCCGGTCGGCAAACA
AATTCTCGTCCCTGATTTTTCACCACCCCCTGACCGCGAATGGTGAGATTGAGAATATAACCTTTCATTC
CCAGCGGTCGGTCGATAAAAAAATCGAGATAACCGTTGGCCTCAATCGGCGTTAAACCCGCCACCAGATG
GGCATTAAACGAGTATCCCGGCAGCAGGGGATCATTTTGCGCTTCAGCCATACTTTTCATACTCCCGCCA
TTCAGAGAAGAAACCAATTGTCCATATTGCATCAGACATTGCCGTCACTGCGTCTTTTACTGGCTCTTCT
CGCTAACCAAACCGGTAACCCCGCTTATTAAAAGCATTCTGTAACAAAGCGGGACCAAAGCCATGACAAA
AACGCGTAACAAAAGTGTCTATAATCACGGCAGAAAAGTCCACATTGATTATTTGCACGGCGTCACACTT
TGCTATGCCATAGCATTTTTATCCATAAGATTAGCGGATCCTACCTGACGCTTTTTATCGCAACTCTCTA
CTGTTTCTCCATACCCGTTTTTTTGGGCTAGCAACATAGCGAATCGTAAGGAGTTAAAAGATGCCGATTG
CACCGGAATTTCTGAGCCTGGCATATCCGGGTCAAGAATTTCCGGCATATCTGTATGGTCGTGCAAGCCG
TGATCCGAAACGTAAAGGTCGTAGCGTTCAGAGCCAGCTGGATGAAGGTCGTGCCACCTGTCTGGATGCA
GGTTGGCCGATTGCCGGTGAATTTAAAGATGTTGATCGTAGCGCAAGCGCATATGCACGTCGTACCCGTG
ATGAATTTGAAGAAATGATTGCAGGTATTCAGGCAGGCGAATGTCGTATTCTGGTTGCATTTGAAGCAAG
CCGTTATTATCGTGATCTGGAAGCATATGTTCGTCTGCGTCGTGTTTGTCGTGAAGCCGGTGTTCTGCTG
TGTTATAATGGTCAGGTTTATGATCTGAGCAAAAGCGCAGATCGTAAAGCAACCGCACAGGATGCAGTTA
ATGCCGAAGGTGAAGCAGATGATATTCGTGAACGTAATCTGCGTACCACCCGTCTGAATGCAAAACGTGG
TGGTGCACATGGTCCGGTTCCGGATGGTTATAAACGTCGTTATGATCCGGATAGCGGTGATCTGGTTGAT
CAGATTCCGCATCCTGATCGTGCAGGTCTGATTACCGAAATTTTTCGTCGTGCAGCAGCAGCCGAACCGC
TGGCAGCAATTTGCCGTGATCTGAATGAACGTGGTGAAACCACCCATCGTGGTAAAGCATGGCAGCGTCA
TCATCTGCATGCAATTCTGCGTAATCCTGCATATATTGGTCATCGTCGTCATCTGGGTGTTGATACCGGT
AAAGGTATGTGGGCACCGATTTGTGATGATGAAGATTTTGCAGAAACCTTTCAGGCCGTTCAAGAAATTC
TGAGTCTGCCTGGTCGTCAGCTGAGTCCGGGTCCGGAAGCACAGCATCTGCAGACCGGTATTGCACTGTG
TGGTGAACATCCTGATGAACCGCCTCTGCGTAGCGTTACCGTTCGTGGTCGTACCAATTATAACTGTAGC
ACCCGTTATGATGTTGCCATGCGTGAAGATCGTATGGATGCATTTGTTGAAGAAAGCGTGATTACCTGGC
TGGCAAGTGATGAAGCAGTTGCAGCCTTTGAAGATAACACCGATGATGAACGTACCCGTAAAGCACGTAT
TCGTCTGAAAGTTCTGGAAGAACAGCTGGAAGCAGCACAGAAACAGGCACGTACCCTGCGTCCGGATGGC
ATGGGTATGCTGCTGAGCATTGATAGCCTGGCAGGTCTGGAAGCCGAACTGACACCGCAGATTGATAAAG
CCCGTCAAGAAAGCCGTAGCCTGCATGTTCCGGCACTGCTGCGTGATCTGCTGGGTAAACCGCGTGCAGA
TGTGGATCGTGCATGGAATGAAGCACTGACCCTGCCGCAGCGTCGCATGATTCTGCGCATGGTTGTTACC
ATTCGTCTGTTTAAAGCAGGTAGCCGTGGTGTTCGTGCAATTGAACCGGGTCGTATTACCCTGAGCTATG
TTGGCGAACCGGGTTTTAAACCGGTTGGTGGTAATCGTGCAAAACAGTAACAGATAAAAAAAATCCTTAG
CTTTCGCTAAGGATGATTTCT
Features (pLannotate 1.2.2; 13 found; start..end, strand, type, name):
    259..285     -  misc_feature   bom (fragment): basis of mobility region from pBR322
    612..1427    +  CDS            KanR: aminoglycoside phosphotransferase; aph(3')-Ia; confers resistance to kanamycin in bacteria or G418 (Geneticin®) in eukaryotes
   1585..1644    -  terminator     his operon terminator: This putative transcriptin terminator from the E. coli his operon has a 2-bp deletion introduced during synthesis. Its efficiency has not been determined.
   1649..1963    +  CDS            bla(M) (fragment): β-lactamase lacking the signal sequence; bla(M); allows cytosolic expression of β-lactamase
   2135..2723    +  rep_origin     ori: high-copy-number ColE1/pMB1/pBR322/pUC origin of replication
   2883..2958    -  CDS            TcR (fragment): tetracycline efflux protein; tet; confers resistance to tetracycline
   2968..2986    +  promoter       tet promoter (fragment): E. coli promoter for tetracycline efflux protein gene
   3086..3145    +  terminator     his operon terminator: This putative transcriptin terminator from the E. coli his operon has a 2-bp deletion introduced during synthesis. Its efficiency has not been determined.
   3205..3234    -  terminator     T3Te terminator: phage T3 early transcription terminator
   3281..4159    -  CDS            araC: L-arabinose regulatory protein; araC
   4186..4470    +  promoter       araBAD promoter: araBAD; promoter of the L-arabinose operon of E. coli; the araC regulatory gene is transcribed in the opposite direction (Guzman et al., 1995)
   6049..6088    -  terminator     bacterial terminator (fragment): putative bacterial transcription terminator
   6089..227     +  rep_origin     M13 ori (fragment) (across the origin) (sequence partly withheld): M13 bacteriophage origin of replication; arrow indicates direction of (+) strand synthesis
