[The description below was written by a language model from this plasmid's Addgene catalogue record and pLannotate feature annotations shown in this document.]
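Description:
pIntegrase_2 is a 6,089 bp bacterial expression plasmid for arabinose-inducible production of a phage-type integrase in E. coli. The backbone is recorded as unknown, but the annotated sequence shows a ColE1/pMB1-family origin of replication and a kanamycin resistance gene (aminoglycoside phosphotransferase, aph(3')-Ia), which matches the catalogued kanamycin selection. Copy number is not stated in the record. The annotation also picks up several partial remnants, including fragments of β-lactamase, the tetracycline resistance gene and its promoter, the pBR322 bom region and an M13 origin. These appear to be leftover backbone sequence rather than functional parts.

The payload is Integrase_2, a gene from Streptomyces scabiei 87.22 that was codon optimized for E. coli. It sits downstream of the araBAD promoter, with the araC regulator transcribed divergently from the adjacent position. AraC represses the promoter in the absence of L-arabinose and activates it when the sugar is present, so integrase expression can be switched on by the inducer. The integrase coding sequence itself was not annotated by the feature tool, but the unannotated stretch between the araBAD promoter and a downstream terminator fragment is consistent with its location. Additional terminators (two copies of the his operon terminator and a T3 early terminator) flank the functional modules, presumably to insulate them from transcriptional read-through.

The plasmid comes from work on permanent genetic memory built from recombinases. In that setting, induced integrase would be expected to act on its cognate attachment sites to flip or rearrange a DNA segment, recording a stable change of state. The record does not list attachment sites on this plasmid.
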