Addgene plasmid #60574: pIntegrase_2
Purpose: plasmid contains the integrase gene under the control of the arabinose-inducible promoter, Pbad
Depositing lab: Christopher Voigt. Depositing organization: Massachusetts Institute of Technology. Publication: Permanent genetic memory with >1-byte capacity. Yang L, Nielsen AA, Fernandez-Rodriguez J, McClune CJ, Laub MT, Lu TK, Voigt CA. Nat Methods. 2014 Dec;11(12):1261-6. doi: 10.1038/nmeth.3147. Epub 2014 Oct 26. PubMed 25344638.
Backbone
  Vector backbone: unknown
  Total vector size (bp): 6089
  Vector type: Bacterial Expression
Growth in bacteria
  Bacterial resistance: Kanamycin, 50 μg/mL
  Growth temperature: 37°C
  Growth strain: DH10B
  Copy number: Unknown
Gene/Insert
  Gene/Insert name: Integrase_2
  Species: Streptomyces scabiei 87.22
  Mutation: Codon optimized for E.coli
  GenBank ID: CBG73463
  Promoter: pBAD
  Cloning method: Unknown
  Sequencing primers: 5′ pBAD-F
Terms and licenses: Academic/Nonprofit Terms; Industry Terms: Not Available to Industry
How to cite: pIntegrase_2 was a gift from Christopher Voigt (Addgene plasmid # 60574 ; http://n2t.net/addgene:60574 ; RRID:Addgene_60574)
