>Addgene plasmid #60574 | pIntegrase_2 | addgene partial sequence | sequence record 105898 | pBAD-F 5'-ATGCCATAGCATTTTTATCC-3'
TTTATCGCAACTCTCTACTGTTTCTCCATACCCGTTTTTTTGGGCTAGCAACATAGCGAATCGTAAGGAG
TTAAAAGATGCCGATTGCACCGGAATTTCTGAGCCTGGCATATCCGGGTCAAGAATTTCCGGCATATCTG
TATGGTCGTGCAAGCCGTGATCCGAAACGTAAAGGTCGTAGCGTTCAGAGCCAGCTGGATGAAGGTCGTG
CCACCTGTCTGGATGCAGGTTGGCCGATTGCCGGTGAATTTAAAGATGTTGATCGTAGCGCAAGCGCATA
TGCACGTCGTACCCGTGATGAATTTGAAGAAATGATTGCAGGTATTCAGGCAGGCGAATGTCGTATTCTG
GTTGCATTTGAAGCAAGCCGTTATTATCGTGATCTGGAAGCATATGTTCGTCTGCGTCGTGTTTGTCGTG
AAGCCGGTGTTCTGCTGTGTTATAATGGTCAGGTTTATGATCTGAGCAAAAGCGCAGATCGTAAAGCAAC
CGCACAGGATGCAGTTAATGCCGAAGGTGAAGCAGATGATATTCGTGAACGTAATCTGCGTACCACCCGT
CTGAATGCAAAACGTGGTGGTGCACATGGTCCGGTTCCGGATGGTTATAAACGTCGTTATGATCCGGATA
GCGGTGATCTGGTTGATCAGATTCCGCATCCTGATCGTGCAGGTCTGATTACCGAAATTTTTCGTCGTGC
AGCAGCAGCCGAACCGCTGGCAGCAATTTGCCGTGATCTGAATGAACGTGGTGAAACCACCCATCGTGGT
AAAGCATGGCAGCGTCATCATCTGCATGCAATTCTGCGTAATCCTGCATATATTGGTCATCGTCGTCATC
TGGGTGTTGATACCGGTAA
