>Addgene plasmid #60574 | pIntegrase_2 | addgene partial sequence | sequence record 106218 | AraC-F 5'-TGACAACTTGACGGCTACATC-3'
CTCGCTCGGGCTGGCCCCGGTGCATTTTTTAAATACCCGCGAGAAATAGAGTTGATCGTCAAAACCAACA
TTGCGACCGACGGTGGCGATAGGCATCCGGGTGGTGCTCAAAAGCAGCTTCGCCTGGCTGATACGTTGGT
CCTCGCGCCAGCTTAAGACGCTAATCCCTAACTGCTGGCGGAAAAGATGTGACAGACGCGACGGCGACAA
GCAAACATGCTGTGCGACGCTGGCGATATCAAAATTGCTGTCTGCCAGGTGATCGCTGATGTACTGACAA
GCCTCGCGTACCCGATTATCCATCGGTGGATGGAGCGACTCGTTAATCGCTTCCATGCGCCGCAGTAACA
ATTGCTCAAGCAGATTTATCGCCAGCAGCTCCGAATAGCGCCCTTCCCCTTGCCCGGCGTTAATGATTTG
CCCAAACAGGTCGCTGAAATGCGGCTGGTGCGCTTCATCCGGGCGAAAGAACCCCGTATTGGCAAATATT
GACGGCCAGTTAAGCCATTCATGCCAGTAGGCGCGCGGACGAAAGTAAACCCACTGGTGATACCATTCGC
GAGCCTCCGGATGACGACCGTAGTGATGAATCTCTCCTGGCGGGAACAGCAAAATATCACCCGGTCGGCA
AACAAATTCTCGTCCCTGATTTTTCACCACCCCCTGACCGCGAATGGTGAGATTGAGAATATAACCTTTC
ATTCCCAGCGGTCGGTCGATAAAAAAATCGAGATAACCGTTGGCCTCAATCGGCGTTAAACCCGCCACCA
GATGGGCATTAAACGAGTATCCCGGCAGCAGGG
